Addgene plasmid #198729: Fragment 1 Null
Purpose: Gateway-compatible gRNA backbone . Template for the addition of target sequences to produce 2x gRNA.
Depositing lab: Friedrich Kragler. Depositing organization: Max Planck Institute of Molecular Plant Physiology. Publication: Heritable transgene-free genome editing in plants by grafting of wild-type shoots to transgenic donor rootstocks. Yang L, Machin F, Wang S, Saplaoura E, Kragler F. Nat Biotechnol. 2023 Jan 2. doi: 10.1038/s41587-022-01585-8. PubMed 36593415.
Backbone
  Vector backbone: pENTR4
  Total vector size (bp): 2986
  Vector type: Gateway-compatible entry vector
Growth in bacteria
  Bacterial resistance: Kanamycin, 50 μg/mL
  Growth temperature: 37°C
  Growth strain: DH5alpha
  Copy number: High Copy
Gene/Insert
  Gene/Insert name: gRNA expression cassette in pENTR4
  Species: A. thaliana (mustard weed); Streptococcus pyogenes
  Insert size (bp): 719
  Cloning method: Restriction Enzyme; 5′ cloning site BamHI (not destroyed); 3′ cloning site XbaI (not destroyed)
  Sequencing primers: 5′ GGCCATCCTGACGGATGGCC; 3′ GGCCTCGACGTTTCCCGTTG
Terms and licenses: Academic/Nonprofit Terms; Industry Terms: Not Available to Industry
Depositor comments: Please refer to the GO CRISP Cloning Protocol linked above for additional information.
How to cite: Fragment 1 Null was a gift from Friedrich Kragler (Addgene plasmid # 198729 ; http://n2t.net/addgene:198729 ; RRID:Addgene_198729)
