[The description below was written by a language model from this plasmid's Addgene catalogue record and pLannotate feature annotations shown in this document.]
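Description:
Fragment 1 Null is a Gateway-compatible entry vector built on the pENTR4 backbone and carrying an empty ("null") guide RNA expression cassette for plant CRISPR/Cas9 work. It is maintained in E. coli as a high-copy plasmid through a ColE1/pUC-type origin and selected with kanamycin via the KanR (aph(3')-Ia) gene. The annotation also picks up a short RSF ori fragment, which is too small to be a functional second origin. The rrnB T1 and T2 terminators lie upstream of the cloning region, where they insulate the insert from read-through transcription coming from the backbone.

The payload, recorded as a roughly 0.7 kb insert cloned between BamHI and XbaI sites that remain intact, sits between attL1 and attL2. An LR recombination reaction can therefore transfer it into an attR-containing destination vector. Within this interval the feature table identifies an Arabidopsis U6 snRNA promoter element, detected only as a short fragment, followed by the Streptococcus pyogenes Cas9 gRNA scaffold. This is the usual arrangement in which an RNA polymerase III promoter drives a small guide transcript. No target-specific spacer is present.

According to the record, the plasmid serves as a template for adding target sequences to produce a two-guide (2x gRNA) cassette. The details of that assembly are left to the depositor's cloning protocol and are not given here. The associated work concerns heritable, transgene-free genome editing in plants by grafting wild-type shoots onto transgenic rootstocks. The sequenced record is 3,064 nt, slightly larger than the catalogued 2,986 bp.
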