Features (pLannotate 1.2.2; 9 found; start..end, strand, type, name):
      1..46      +  rep_origin     RSF ori (fragment): Plasmids containing the RSF 1030 origin of replication can be propagated in E. coli cells that contain additional plasmids with compatible origins.
    106..149     -  terminator     rrnB T1 terminator: Escherichia coli rrnB; transcription terminator T1 from the E. coli rrnB gene
    281..308     +  terminator     rrnB T2 terminator: transcription terminator T2 from the E. coli rrnB gene
    358..457     +  protein_bind   attL1: mutant version of attL; recombination site for the Gateway® LR reaction LR Clonase™
    876..892     +  promoter       AtU6 promoter (fragment): consensus promoter from the three Arabidopsis U6 snRNA genes (Waibel and Filipowicz, 1990; Nekrasov et al., 2013)
    963..1038    +  misc_RNA       gRNA scaffold: guide RNA scaffold for the Streptococcus pyogenes CRISPR/Cas9 system
   1293..1392    -  protein_bind   attL2: mutant version of attL; recombination site for the Gateway® LR reaction LR Clonase™
   1515..2324    +  CDS            KanR: aminoglycoside phosphotransferase; aph(3')-Ia; confers resistance to kanamycin in bacteria or G418 (Geneticin®) in eukaryotes
   2414..3002    +  rep_origin     ori: high-copy-number ColE1/pMB1/pBR322/pUC origin of replication
>Addgene plasmid #198729 | Fragment 1 Null | addgene full sequence | sequence record 390460 | Addgene NGS Result
CTTTCCTGCGTTATCCCCTGATTCTGTGGATAACCGTATTACCGCTAGCATGGATCTCGGGGACGTCTAA
CTACTAAGCGAGAGTAGGGAACTGCCAGGCATCAAATAAAACGAAAGGCTCAGTCGGAAGACTGGGCCTT
TCGTTTTATCTGTTGTTTGTCGGTGAACGCTCTCCTGAGTAGGACAAATCCGCCGGGAGCGGATTTGAAC
GTTGTGAAGCAACGGCCCGGAGGGTGGCGGGCAGGACGCCCGCCATAAACTGCCAGGCATCAAACTAAGC
AGAAGGCCATCCTGACGGATGGCCTTTTTGCGTTTCTACAAACTCTTCCTGTTAGTTAGTTACTTAAGCT
CGGGCCCCAAATAATGATTTTATTTTGACTGATAGTGACCTGTTCGTTGCAACAAATTGATAAGCAATGC
TTTTTTATAATGCCAACTTTGTACAAAAAAGCAGGCTCCACCATGGGAACCAATTCAGTCGACTGGATCC
GGTACCGAGCTCGCGGCCGCAAGCGCGGGATCCCGACTTGCCTTCCGCACAATACATCATTTCTTCTTAG
CTTTTTTTCTTCTTCTTCGTTCATACAGTTTTTTTTTGTTTATCAGCTTACATTTTCTTGAACCGTAGCT
TTCGTTTTCTTCTTTTTAACTTTCCATTCGGAGTTTTTGTATCTTGTTTCATAGTTTGTCCCAGGATTAG
AATGATTAGGCATCGAACCTTCAAGAATTTGATTGAATAAAACATCTTCATTCTTAAGATATGAAGATAA
TCTTCAAAAGGCCCCTGGGAATCTGAAAGAAGAGAAGCAGGCCCATTTATATGGGAAAGAACAATAGTAT
TTCTTATATAGGCCCATTTAAGTTGAAAACAATCTTCAAAAGTCCCACATCGCTTAGATAAGAAAACGAA
GCTGAGTTTATATACAGCTAGAGTCGAAGTAGTGATTGAGAGACCGGTCTCCGTTTTAGAGCTAGAAATA
GCAAGTTAAAATAAGGCTAGTCCGTTATCAACTTGAAAAAGTGGCACCGAGTCGGTGCTTTTTTTTGCAA
AATTTTCCAGATCGATTTCTTCTTCCTCTGTTCTTCGGCGTTCAATTTCTGGGGTTTTCTCTTCGTTTTC
TGTAACTGAAACCTAAAATTTGACCTAAAAAAAATCTCAAATAATATGATTCAGTGGTTTTGTACTTTTC
AGTTAGTTGAGTTTTGCAGTTCCGATGAGATAAACCAATACTGCAGCGCACCTGCTTTTGCTCGCTTGGA
TCCGAATTCGCGGCCGCACTCGAGATATCTAGACCCAGCTTTCTTGTACAAAGTTGGCATTATAAGAAAG
CATTGCTTATCAATTTGTTGCAACGAACAGGTCACTATCAGTCAAAATAAAATCATTATTTGCCATCCAG
CTGCAGCTCTGGCCCGTGTCTCAAAATCTCTGATGTTACATTGCACAAGATAAAAATATATCATCATGAA
CAATAAAACTGTCTGCTTACATAAACAGTAATACAAGGGGTGTTATGAGCCATATTCAACGGGAAACGTC
GAGGCCGCGATTAAATTCCAACATGGATGCTGATTTATATGGGTATAAATGGGCTCGCGATAATGTCGGG
CAATCAGGTGCGACAATCTATCGCTTGTATGGGAAGCCCGATGCGCCAGAGTTGTTTCTGAAACATGGCA
AAGGTAGCGTTGCCAATGATGTTACAGATGAGATGGTCAGACTAAACTGGCTGACGGAATTTATGCCTCT
TCCGACCATCAAGCATTTTATCCGTACTCCTGGTGATGCATGGTTACTCACCACTGCGATCCCCGGAAAA
ACAGCATTCCAGGTATTAGAAGAATATCCTGATTCAGGTGAAAATATTGTTGATGCGCTGGCAGTGTTCC
TGCGCCGGTTGCATTCGATTCCTGTTTGTAATTGTCCTTTTAACAGCGATCGCGTATTTCGTCTCGCTCA
GGCGCAATCACGAATGAATAACGGTTTGGTTGATGCGAGTGATTTTGATGACGAGCGTAATGGCTGGCCT
GTTGAACAAGTCTGGAAAGAAATGCATAAACTTTTGCCATTCTCACCGGATTCAGTCGTCACTCATGGTG
ATTTCTCACTTGATAACCTTATTTTTGACGAGGGGAAATTAATAGGTTGTATTGATGTTGGACGAGTCGG
AATCGCAGACCGATACCAGGATCTTGCCATCCTATGGAACTGCCTCGGTGAGTTTTCTCCTTCATTACAG
AAACGGCTTTTTCAAAAATATGGTATTGATAATCCTGATATGAATAAATTGCAGTTTCATTTGATGCTCG
ATGAGTTTTTCTAATCAGAATTGGTTAATTGGTTGTAACATTATTCAGATTGGGCCCCGTTCCACTGAGC
GTCAGACCCCGTAGAAAAGATCAAAGGATCTTCTTGAGATCCTTTTTTTCTGCGCGTAATCTGCTGCTTG
CAAACAAAAAAACCACCGCTACCAGCGGTGGTTTGTTTGCCGGATCAAGAGCTACCAACTCTTTTTCCGA
AGGTAACTGGCTTCAGCAGAGCGCAGATACCAAATACTGTTCTTCTAGTGTAGCCGTAGTTAGGCCACCA
CTTCAAGAACTCTGTAGCACCGCCTACATACCTCGCTCTGCTAATCCTGTTACCAGTGGCTGCTGCCAGT
GGCGATAAGTCGTGTCTTACCGGGTTGGACTCAAGACGATAGTTACCGGATAAGGCGCAGCGGTCGGGCT
GAACGGGGGGTTCGTGCACACAGCCCAGCTTGGAGCGAACGACCTACACCGAACTGAGATACCTACAGCG
TGAGCTATGAGAAAGCGCCACGCTTCCCGAAGGGAGAAAGGCGGACAGGTATCCGGTAAGCGGCAGGGTC
GGAACAGGAGAGCGCACGAGGGAGCTTCCAGGGGGAAACGCCTGGTATCTTTATAGTCCTGTCGGGTTTC
GCCACCTCTGACTTGAGCGTCGATTTTTGTGATGCTCGTCAGGGGGGCGGAGCCTATGGAAAAACGCCAG
CAACGCGGCCTTTTTACGGTTCCTGGCCTTTTGCTGGCCTTTTGCTCACATGTT
